Addgene plasmid #139779: Integrin beta5-2XEGFP
Purpose: Detecting Integrin beta5 by fluorescence microscopy
Depositing lab: Staffan Stromblad. Publication: Reticular adhesions are a distinct class of cell-matrix adhesions that mediate attachment during mitosis. Lock JG, Jones MC, Askari JA, Gong X, Oddone A, Olofsson H, Goransson S, Lakadamyali M, Humphries MJ, Stromblad S. Nat Cell Biol. 2018 Nov;20(11):1290-1302. doi: 10.1038/s41556-018-0220-2. Epub 2018 Oct 22. PubMed 30361699.
Backbone
  Vector backbone: pEGFP-N1
  Backbone manufacturer: Clontech
  Vector type: Mammalian Expression
Growth in bacteria
  Bacterial resistance: Kanamycin, 50 μg/mL
  Growth temperature: 37°C
  Growth strain: DH5alpha
  Copy number: Unknown
Gene/Insert
  Gene/Insert name: Integrin subunit beta5 (alt name: ITGB5)
  Species: H. sapiens (human)
  Insert size (bp): 2400
  Entrez Gene: ITGB5
  Promoter: CMV
  Tag / fusion protein: EGFP (C terminal on backbone)
  Cloning method: Restriction Enzyme; 5′ cloning site EcoRI (unknown if destroyed); 3′ cloning site EcoRI (unknown if destroyed)
  Sequencing primers: 5′ Unknown
Terms and licenses: Academic/Nonprofit Terms; Industry Terms: Not Available to Industry
How to cite: Integrin beta5-2XEGFP was a gift from Staffan Stromblad (Addgene plasmid # 139779 ; http://n2t.net/addgene:139779 ; RRID:Addgene_139779)
