[The description below was written by a language model from this plasmid's Addgene catalogue record and pLannotate feature annotations shown in this document.]
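Description:
Integrin beta5-2XEGFP is a mammalian expression plasmid built on the Clontech pEGFP-N1 backbone, designed to produce human integrin subunit beta5 (ITGB5) as a fluorescent fusion protein for imaging. The roughly 2.4 kb ITGB5 coding sequence was inserted by restriction cloning at EcoRI, downstream of the human cytomegalovirus immediate early enhancer and promoter. It reads through a short remnant of the multiple cloning site into EGFP, placing the fluorescent tag at the C terminus of the integrin, on its cytoplasmic tail. An SV40 polyadenylation signal terminates the transcript.

The name indicates a tandem double EGFP tag, but the annotated 7,027 nt sequence shows only a single EGFP open reading frame. The catalogue fields likewise list just EGFP as the tag. The record does not resolve whether a second copy is present, and assembly of repeated sequence may have collapsed it.

The plasmid replicates in E. coli through a high-copy ColE1/pUC-type origin and also carries an f1 origin for single-stranded DNA production. Selection relies on the Tn5 NeoR/KanR aminoglycoside phosphotransferase gene, which has dual promoters. A bacterial promoter gives kanamycin resistance in E. coli, while the SV40 early promoter, paired with an HSV TK polyadenylation signal, allows G418 selection of transfected mammalian cells. The short ble, SV40 large T antigen and bGH poly(A) fragments in the table are probably backbone remnants or annotation artefacts rather than functional parts.

The stated purpose is detection of integrin beta5 by fluorescence microscopy. The associated study concerns reticular adhesions, a class of cell-matrix adhesions that mediate attachment during mitosis.
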