Features (pLannotate 1.2.2; 16 found; start..end, strand, type, name):
      2..305     +  enhancer       CMV enhancer: human cytomegalovirus immediate early enhancer
    306..509     +  promoter       CMV promoter: human cytomegalovirus (CMV) immediate early promoter
    538..2868    +  CDS            ITGB5: ITB5_HUMAN - Experimental evidence at protein level: Swiss-Prot protein existence level 1. (Microbial infection) Integrin ITGAV:ITGB5 acts as a receptor for adenovirus type C. From Homo sapiens (Human).
   2863..2906    +  misc_feature   MCS (fragment): multiple cloning site
   2914..3633    +  CDS            EGFP: the original enhanced GFP (Yang et al., 1996) mammalian codon-optimized
   3650..3733    +  CDS            large T antigen (fragment): large T antigen from SV40 (simian virus 40)
   3756..3877    +  polyA_signal   SV40 poly(A) signal: SV40 polyadenylation signal
   3911..4339    -  rep_origin     f1 ori (sequence partly withheld): f1 bacteriophage origin of replication; arrow indicates direction of (+) strand synthesis
   4366..4470    +  promoter       AmpR promoter: bla
   4472..4829    +  promoter       SV40 promoter: SV40 enhancer and early promoter
   4864..5658    +  CDS            NeoR/KanR: aminoglycoside phosphotransferase from Tn5; aph(3')-II (or nptII); confers resistance to neomycin, kanamycin, and G418 (Geneticin®)
   5679..5831    +  CDS            ble (fragment): BLE_KLEPN - Experimental evidence at protein level: Swiss-Prot protein existence level 1. Binding protein with a strong affinity to the bleomycin family of antibiotics. Binds to CL990; an antimitotic-antibiotic compound. From Klebsiella pneumoniae.
   5890..5937    +  polyA_signal   HSV TK poly(A) signal: herpes simplex virus thymidine kinase polyadenylation signal (Cole and Stacy, 1985)
   6028..6044    -  polyA_signal   bGH poly(A) signal (fragment): bovine growth hormone polyadenylation signal
   6266..6854    +  rep_origin     ori: high-copy-number ColE1/pMB1/pBR322/pUC origin of replication
   6969..7027    +  enhancer       CMV enhancer (fragment): human cytomegalovirus immediate early enhancer
>Addgene plasmid #139779 | Integrin beta5-2XEGFP | addgene full sequence | sequence record 292325 | Addgene NGS Result
GCGTTACATAACTTACGGTAAATGGCCCGCCTGGCTGACCGCCCAACGACCCCCGCCCATTGACGTCAAT
AATGACGTATGTTCCCATAGTAACGCCAATAGGGACTTTCCATTGACGTCAATGGGTGGAGTATTTACGG
TAAACTGCCCACTTGGCAGTACATCAAGTGTATCATATGCCAAGTACGCCCCCTATTGACGTCAATGACG
GTAAATGGCCCGCCTGGCATTATGCCCAGTACATGACCTTATGGGACTTTCCTACTTGGCAGTACATCTA
CGTATTAGTCATCGCTATTACCATGGTGATGCGGTTTTGGCAGTACATCAATGGGCGTGGATAGCGGTTT
GACTCACGGGGATTTCCAAGTCTCCACCCCATTGACGTCAATGGGAGTTTGTTTTGGCACCAAAATCAAC
GGGACTTTCCAAAATGTCGTAACAACTCCGCCCCATTGACGCAAATGGGCGGTAGGCGTGTACGGTGGGA
GGTCTATATAAGCAGAGCTGGTTTAGTGAACCGTCAGATCCGCTAGCATGCCGCGGGCCCCGGCGCCGCT
GTACGCCTGCCTCCTGGGGCTCTGCGCGCTCCTGCCCCGGCTCGCAGGTCTCAACATATGCACTAGTGGA
AGTGCCACCTCATGTGAAGAATGTCTGCTAATCCACCCAAAATGTGCCTGGTGCTCCAAAGAGGACTTCG
GAAGCCCACGGTCCATCACCTCTCGGTGTGATCTGAGGGCAAACCTTGTCAAAAATGGCTGTGGAGGTGA
GATAGAGAGCCCAGCCAGCAGCTTCCATGTCCTGAGGAGCCTGCCCCTCAGCAGCAAGGGTTCGGGCTCT
GCAGGCTGGGACGTCATTCAGATGACACCACAGGAGATTGCCGTGAACCTCCGGCCCGGTGACAAGACCA
CCTTCCAGCTACAGGTTCGCCAGGTGGAGGACTATCCTGTGGACCTGTACTACCTGATGGACCTCTCCCT
GTCCATGAAGGATGACTTGGACAATATCCGGAGCCTGGGCACCAAACTCGCGGAGGAGATGAGGAAGCTC
ACCAGCAACTTCCGGTTGGGATTTGGGTCTTTTGTTGATAAGGACATCTCTCCTTTCTCCTACACGGCAC
CGAGGTACCAGACCAATCCGTGCATTGGTTACAAGTTGTTTCCAAATTGCGTCCCCTCCTTTGGGTTCCG
CCATCTGCTGCCTCTCACAGACAGAGTGGACAGCTTCAATGAGGAAGTTCGGAAACAGAGGGTGTCCCGG
AACCGAGATGCCCCTGAGGGGGGCTTTGATGCAGTACTCCAGGCAGCCGTCTGCAAGGAGAAGATTGGCT
GGCGAAAGGATGCACTGCATTTGCTGGTGTTCACAACAGATGATGTGCCCCACATCGCATTGGATGGAAA
ATTGGGAGGCCTGGTGCAGCCACACGATGGCCAGTGCCACCTGAACGAGGCCAACGAGTACACTGCATCC
AACCAGATGGACTATCCATCCCTTGCCTTGCTTGGAGAGAAATTGGCAGAGAACAACATCAACCTCATCT
TTGCAGTGACAAAAAACCATTATATGCTGTACAAGAATTTTACAGCCCTGATACCTGGAACAACGGTGGA
GATTTTAGATGGAGACTCCAAAAATATTATTCAACTGATTATTAATGCATACAATAGTATCCGGTCTAAA
GTGGAGTTGTCAGTCTGGGATCAGCCTGAGGATCTTAATCTCTTCTTTACTGCTACCTGCCAAGATGGGG
TATCCTATCCTGGTCAGAGGAAGTGTGAGGGTCTGAAGATTGGGGACACGGCATCTTTTGAAGTATCATT
GGAGGCCCGAAGCTGTCCCAGCAGACACACGGAGCATGTGTTTGCCCTGCGGCCGGTGGGATTCCGGGAC
AGCCTGGAGGTGGGGGTCACCTACAACTGCACGTGCGGCTGCAGCGTGGGGCTGGAACCCAACAGCGCCA
GGTGCAACGGGAGCGGGACCTATGTCTGCGGCCTGTGTGAGTGCAGCCCCGGCTACCTGGGCACCAGGTG
CGAGTGCCAGGATGGGGAGAACCAGAGCGTGTACCAGAACCTGTGCCGGGAGGCAGAGGGCAAGCCACTG
TGCAGCGGGCGTGGGGACTGCAGCTGCAACCAGTGCTCCTGCTTCGAGAGCGAGTTTGGCAAGATCTATG
GGCCTTTCTGTGAGTGCGACAACTTCTCCTGTGCCAGGAACAAGGGAGTCCTCTGCTCAGGCCATGGCGA
GTGTCACTGCGGGGAATGCAAGTGCCATGCAGGTTACATCGGGGACAACTGTAACTGCTCGACAGACATC
AGCACATGCCGGGGCAGAGATGGCCAGATCTGCAGCGAGCGTGGGCACTGTCTCTGTGGGCAGTGCCAAT
GCACGGAGCCGGGGGCCTTTGGGGAGATGTGTGAGAAGTGCCCCACCTGCCCGGATGCATGCAGCACCAA
GAGAGATTGCGTCGAGTGCCTGCTGCTCCACTCTGGGAAACCTGACAACCAGACCTGCCACAGCCTATGC
AGGGATGAGGTGATCACATGGGTGGACACCATCGTGAAAGATGACCAGGAGGCTGTGCTATGTTTCTACA
AAACCGCCAAGGACTGCGTCATGATGTTCACCTATGTGGAGCTCCCCAGTGGGAAGTCCAACCTGACCGT
CCTCAGGGAGCCAGAGTGTGGAAACACCCCCAACGCCATGACCATCCTCCTGGCTGTGGTCGGTAGCATC
CTCCTTGTTGGGCTTGCACTCCTGGCTATCTGGAAGCTGCTTGTCACCATCCACGACCGGAGGGAGTTTG
CAAAGTTTCAGAGCGAGCGATCCAGGGCCCGCTATGAAATGGCTTCAAATCCATTATACAGAAAGCCTCG
AATTCTGCAGTCGACGGTACCGCGGGCCCGGGATCCACCGGTCATGGTGAGCAAGGGCGAGGAGCTGTTC
ACCGGGGTGGTGCCCATCCTGGTCGAGCTGGACGGCGACGTAAACGGCCACAAGTTCAGCGTGTCCGGCG
AGGGCGAGGGCGATGCCACCTACGGCAAGCTGACCCTGAAGTTCATCTGCACCACCGGCAAGCTGCCCGT
GCCCTGGCCCACCCTCGTGACCACCCTGACCTACGGCGTGCAGTGCTTCAGCCGCTACCCCGACCACATG
AAGCAGCACGACTTCTTCAAGTCCGCCATGCCCGAAGGCTACGTCCAGGAGCGCACCATCTTCTTCAAGG
ACGACGGCAACTACAAGACCCGCGCCGAGGTGAAGTTCGAGGGCGACACCCTGGTGAACCGCATCGAGCT
GAAGGGCATCGACTTCAAGGAGGACGGCAACATCCTGGGGCACAAGCTGGAGTACAACTACAACAGCCAC
AACGTCTATATCATGGCCGACAAGCAGAAGAACGGCATCAAGGTGAACTTCAAGATCCGCCACAACATCG
AGGACGGCAGCGTGCAGCTCGCCGACCACTACCAGCAGAACACCCCCATCGGCGACGGCCCCGTGCTGCT
GCCCGACAACCACTACCTGAGCACCCAGTCCGCCCTGAGCAAAGACCCCAACGAGAAGCGCGATCACATG
GTCCTGCTGGAGTTCGTGACCGCCGCCGGGATCACTCTCGGCATGGACGAGCTGTACAAGTAAAGCGGCC
GCGACTCTAGATCATAATCAGCCATACCACATTTGTAGAGGTTTTACTTGCTTTAAAAAACCTCCCACAC
CTCCCCCTGAACCTGAAACATAAAATGAATGCAATTGTTGTTGTTAACTTGTTTATTGCAGCTTATAATG
GTTACAAATAAAGCAATAGCATCACAAATTTCACAAATAAAGCATTTTTTTCACTGCATTCTAGTTGTGG
TTTGTCCAAACTCATCAATGTATCTTAAGGCGTAAATTGTAAGCGTTAATATTTTGTTAAAATTCGCGTT
AAATTTTTGTTAAATCAGCTCATTTTTTAACCAATAGGCCGAAATCGGCAAAATCCCTTATAAATCAAAA
GAATAGACCGAGATAGGGT
[37 nt withheld, positions 4010-4046]
AAAGAACGTGGACTCCAACGTCAAAGG
[49 nt withheld, positions 4074-4122]
T
[91 nt withheld, positions 4124-4214]
G
[124 nt withheld, positions 4216-4339]
CAGGTGGCACTTTTCGGGGAAATGTGCGCGGAACCCCTATTTGTTTATTTTTCTAAATACATTCAAATAT
GTATCCGCTCATGAGACAATAACCCTGATAAATGCTTCAATAATATTGAAAAAGGAAGAGTCCTGAGGCG
GAAAGAACCAGCTGTGGAATGTGTGTCAGTTAGGGTGTGGAAAGTCCCCAGGCTCCCCAGCAGGCAGAAG
TATGCAAAGCATGCATCTCAATTAGTCAGCAACCAGGTGTGGAAAGTCCCCAGGCTCCCCAGCAGGCAGA
AGTATGCAAAGCATGCATCTCAATTAGTCAGCAACCATAGTCCCGCCCCTAACTCCGCCCATCCCGCCCC
TAACTCCGCCCAGTTCCGCCCATTCTCCGCCCCATGGCTGACTAATTTTTTTTATTTATGCAGAGGCCGA
GGCCGCCTCGGCCTCTGAGCTATTCCAGAAGTAGTGAGGAGGCTTTTTTGGAGGCCTAGGCTTTTGCAAA
GATCGATCAAGAGACAGGATGAGGATCGTTTCGCATGATTGAACAAGATGGATTGCACGCAGGTTCTCCG
GCCGCTTGGGTGGAGAGGCTATTCGGCTATGACTGGGCACAACAGACAATCGGCTGCTCTGATGCCGCCG
TGTTCCGGCTGTCAGCGCAGGGGCGCCCGGTTCTTTTTGTCAAGACCGACCTGTCCGGTGCCCTGAATGA
ACTGCAAGACGAGGCAGCGCGGCTATCGTGGCTGGCCACGACGGGCGTTCCTTGCGCAGCTGTGCTCGAC
GTTGTCACTGAAGCGGGAAGGGACTGGCTGCTATTGGGCGAAGTGCCGGGGCAGGATCTCCTGTCATCTC
ACCTTGCTCCTGCCGAGAAAGTATCCATCATGGCTGATGCAATGCGGCGGCTGCATACGCTTGATCCGGC
TACCTGCCCATTCGACCACCAAGCGAAACATCGCATCGAGCGAGCACGTACTCGGATGGAAGCCGGTCTT
GTCGATCAGGATGATCTGGACGAAGAGCATCAGGGGCTCGCGCCAGCCGAACTGTTCGCCAGGCTCAAGG
CGAGCATGCCCGACGGCGAGGATCTCGTCGTGACCCATGGCGATGCCTGCTTGCCGAATATCATGGTGGA
AAATGGCCGCTTTTCTGGATTCATCGACTGTGGCCGGCTGGGTGTGGCGGACCGCTATCAGGACATAGCG
TTGGCTACCCGTGATATTGCTGAAGAGCTTGGCGGCGAATGGGCTGACCGCTTCCTCGTGCTTTACGGTA
TCGCCGCTCCCGATTCGCAGCGCATCGCCTTCTATCGCCTTCTTGACGAGTTCTTCTGAGCGGGACTCTG
GGGTTCGAAATGACCGACCAAGCGACGCCCAACCTGCCATCACGAGATTTCGATTCCACCGCCGCCTTCT
ATGAAAGGTTGGGCTTCGGAATCGTTTTCCGGGACGCCGGCTGGATGATCCTCCAGCGCGGGGATCTCAT
GCTGGAGTTCTTCGCCCACCCTAGGGGGAGGCTAACTGAAACACGGAAGGAGACAATACCGGAAGGAACC
CGCGCTATGACGGCAATAAAAAGACAGAATAAAACGCACGGTGTTGGGTCGTTTGTTCATAAACGCGGGG
TTCGGTCCCAGGGCTGGCACTCTGTCGATACCCCACCGAGACCCCATTGGGGCCAATACGCCCGCGTTTC
TTCCTTTTCCCCACCCCACCCCCCAAGTTCGGGTGAAGGCCCAGGGCTCGCAGCCAACGTCGGGGCGGCA
GGCCCTGCCATAGCCTCAGGTTACTCATATATACTTTAGATTGATTTAAAACTTCATTTTTAATTTAAAA
GGATCTAGGTGAAGATCCTTTTTGATAATCTCATGACCAAAATCCCTTAACGTGAGTTTTCGTTCCACTG
AGCGTCAGACCCCGTAGAAAAGATCAAAGGATCTTCTTGAGATCCTTTTTTTCTGCGCGTAATCTGCTGC
TTGCAAACAAAAAAACCACCGCTACCAGCGGTGGTTTGTTTGCCGGATCAAGAGCTACCAACTCTTTTTC
CGAAGGTAACTGGCTTCAGCAGAGCGCAGATACCAAATACTGTTCTTCTAGTGTAGCCGTAGTTAGGCCA
CCACTTCAAGAACTCTGTAGCACCGCCTACATACCTCGCTCTGCTAATCCTGTTACCAGTGGCTGCTGCC
AGTGGCGATAAGTCGTGTCTTACCGGGTTGGACTCAAGACGATAGTTACCGGATAAGGCGCAGCGGTCGG
GCTGAACGGGGGGTTCGTGCACACAGCCCAGCTTGGAGCGAACGACCTACACCGAACTGAGATACCTACA
GCGTGAGCTATGAGAAAGCGCCACGCTTCCCGAAGGGAGAAAGGCGGACAGGTATCCGGTAAGCGGCAGG
GTCGGAACAGGAGAGCGCACGAGGGAGCTTCCAGGGGGAAACGCCTGGTATCTTTATAGTCCTGTCGGGT
TTCGCCACCTCTGACTTGAGCGTCGATTTTTGTGATGCTCGTCAGGGGGGCGGAGCCTATGGAAAAACGC
CAGCAACGCGGCCTTTTTACGGTTCCTGGCCTTTTGCTGGCCTTTTGCTCACATGTTCTTTCCTGCGTTA
TCCCCTGATTCTGTGGATAACCGTATTACCGCCATGCATTAGTTATTAATAGTAATCAATTACGGGGTCA
TTAGTTCATAGCCCATATATGGAGTTCC
