>Addgene plasmid #139779 | Integrin beta5-2XEGFP | depositor partial sequence | sequence record 270520 | Sequencing results from CMV-F primer
CGGGGGGAGCATATAGCAGAGCTGGTTTAGTGAACCGTCAGATCCGCTAGCATGCCGCGGGCCCCGGCGC
CGCTGTACGCCTGCCTCCTGGGGCTCTGCGCGCTCCTGCCCCGGCTCGCAGGTCTCAACATATGCACTAG
TGGAAGTGCCACCTCATGTGAAGAATGTCTGCTAATCCACCCAAAATGTGCCTGGTGCTCCAAAGAGGAC
TTCGGAAGCCCACGGTCCATCACCTCTCGGTGTGATCTGAGGGCAAACCTTGTCAAAAATGGCTGTGGAG
GTGAGATAGAGAGCCCAGCCAGCAGCTTCCATGTCCTGAGGAGCCTGCCCCTCAGCAGCAAGGGTTCGGG
CTCTGCAGGCTGGGACGTCATTCAGATGACACCACAGGAGATTGCCGTGAACCTCCGGCCCGGTGACAAG
ACCACCTTCCAGCTACAGGTTCGCCAGGTGGAGGACTATCCTGTGGACCTGTACTACCTGATGGACCTCT
CCCTGTCCATGAAGGATGACTTGGACAATATCCGGAGCCTGGGCACCAAACTCGCGGAGGAGATGAGGAA
GCTCACCAGCAACTTCCGGTTGGGATTTGGGTCTTTTGTTGATAAGGACATCTCTCCTTTCTCCTACACG
GCACCGAGGTACCAGACCAATCCGTGCATTGGTTACAAGTTGTTTCCAAATTGCGTCCCCTCCTTTGGGT
TCCGCCATCTGCTGCCTCTCACAGACAGAGTGGACAGCTTCAATGAGGAAGTTCGGAAACAGAGGGTGTC
CCGGAACCGAGATGCCCCTGAGGGGGGCTTTGATGCAGTACTCCAGGCAGCCGTCTGCAAGGAGAAGATT
GGCTGGCGAAAGGATGCACTGCATTTGCTGGTGTTCACAACAGATGATGTGCCCCACATCGCATTGGATG
GAAAATTGGGAGGCCTGGTGCAGCCACACGATGGCCAGTGCCACCTGAACGAGGCCAACGAGTACACTGC
ATCCAACCAGATGGACTATCCATCCCTTGCCTTGCTTGGAAAGAAATTGGCAGAGAACAACATCAACCTC
ATCTTTGCAGTGACAAAAAACCATTATATGCTGTACAAAAATTTTACAGCCCTGATACCTGGAACAACGG
TGGAGATTTAGATGGAAACTCCAAAAGATTATTCACCGGATTATAATGCGCACAATACTATCCCGGCCTA
AAAGGAAATGTCAGTCGGGAACACCCCGAAGGATGTAAATCCTTCTTTACTGCTACCTGCCAAATGGGGG
GTATCTTTCCCGGCCAAAGAGAGGGGAGGGGTCCAAAATGGAAAAGGTTTTTTGAAATTTTGTGAGCCCC
CAAACGGCCCCCGAAAAACCCGAAAATTTTTACCTGGTTGGCGGGGGACATACCAACGGGGTGGGGGGGA
GATCAAAAATCCCGGGCCTCGCATGGGTGGTGGAGAAAAAATCTCCCGCCGAGGGGGGAGAATTGACGAG
GGTGATGGAGTGGG
